>Addgene plasmid #153364 | lvl0 MASp | addgene full sequence | sequence record 315529 | Addgene NGS Result
CTGCAGTCCGGCAAAAAAGGGCAAGGTGTCACCACCCTGCCCTTTTTCTTTAAAACCGAAAAGATTACTT
CGCGTTATGCAGGCTTCCTCGCTCACTGACTCGCTGCGCTCGGTCGTTCGGCTGCGGCGAGCGGTATCAG
CTCACTCAAAGGCGGTAATACGGTTATCCACAGAATCAGGGGATAACGCAGGAAAGAACATGTGAGCAAA
AGGCCAGCAAAAGGCCAGGAACCGTAAAAAGGCCGCGTTGCTGGCGTTTTTCCACAGGCTCCGCCCCCCT
GACGAGCATCACAAAAATCGACGCTCAAGTCAGAGGTGGCGAAACCCGACAGGACTATAAAGATACCAGG
CGTTTCCCCCTGGAAGCTCCCTCGTGCGCTCTCCTGTTCCGACCCTGCCGCTTACCGGATACCTGTCCGC
CTTTCTCCCTTCGGGAAGCGTGGCGCTTTCTCATAGCTCACGCTGTAGGTATCTCAGTTCGGTGTAGGTC
GTTCGCTCCAAGCTGGGCTGTGTGCACGAACCCCCCGTTCAGCCCGACCGCTGCGCCTTATCCGGTAACT
ATCGTCTTGAGTCCAACCCGGTAAGACACGACTTATCGCCACTGGCAGCAGCCACTGGTAACAGGATTAG
CAGAGCGAGGTATGTAGGCGGTGCTACAGAGTTCTTGAAGTGGTGGCCTAACTACGGCTACACTAGAAGA
ACAGTATTTGGTATCTGCGCTCTGCTGAAGCCAGTTACCTTCGGAAAAAGAGTTGGTAGCTCTTGATCCG
GCAAACAAACCACCGCTGGTAGCGGTGGTTTTTTTGTTTGCAAGCAGCAGATTACGCGCAGAAAAAAAGG
ATCTCAAGAAGATCCTTTGATCTTTTCTACGGGGTCTGACGCTCAGTGGAACGAAAACTCACGTTAAGGG
ATTTTGGTCATGAGATTATCAAAAAGGATCTTCACCTAGATCCTTTTAAATTAAAAATGAAGTTTTAAAT
CAATCTAAAGTATATATGAGTAAACTTGGTCTGACAGCTCGAGGCTTGGATTCTCACCAATAAAAAACGC
CCGGCGGCAACCGAGCGTTCTGAACAAATCCAGATGGAGTTCTGAGGTCATTACTGGATCTATCAACAGG
AGTCCAAGCGAGCTCGATATCAAATTACGCCCCGCCCTGCCACTCATCGCAGTACTGTTGTAATTCATTA
AGCATTCTGCCGACATGGAAGCCATCACAAACGGCATGATGAACCTGAATCGCCAGCGGCATCAGCACCT
TGTCGCCTTGCGTATAATATTTGCCCATGGTGAAAACGGGGGCGAAGAAGTTGTCCATATTGGCCACGTT
TAAATCAAAACTGGTGAAACTCACCCAGGGATTGGCTGAGACGAAAAACATATTCTCAATAAACCCTTTA
GGGAAATAGGCCAGGTTTTCACCGTAACACGCCACATCTTGCGAATATATGTGTAGAAACTGCCGGAAAT
CGTCGTGGTATTCACTCCAGAGCGATGAAAACGTTTCAGTTTGCTCATGGAAAACGGTGTAACAAGGGTG
AACACTATCCCATATCACCAGCTCACCGTCTTTCATTGCCATACGAAATTCCGGATGAGCATTCATCAGG
CGGGCAAGAATGTGAATAAAGGCCGGATAAAACTTGTGCTTATTTTTCTTTACGGTCTTTAAAAAGGCCG
TAATATCCAGCTGAACGGTCTGGTTATAGGTACATTGAGCAACTGACTGAAATGCCTCAAAATGTTCTTT
ACGATGCCATTGGGATATATCAACGGTGGTATATCCAGTGATTTTTTTCTCCATTTTAGCTTCCTTAGCT
CCTGAAAATCTCGATAACTCAAAAAATACGCCCGGTAGTGATCTTATTTCATTATGGTGAAAGTTGGAAC
CTCTTACGTGCCCGATCAACTCGAGTGCCACCTGACGTCTAAGAAACCATTATTATCATGACATTAACCT
ATAAAAATAGGCGTATCACGAGGCAGAATTTCAGATAAAAAAAATCCTTAGCTTTCGCTAAGGATGATTT
CTGGAATTCGGTCTCAGGAGATTTTTCAAATCAGTGCGCAAGACGTGACGTAAGTATCCGAGTCAGTTTT
TATTTTTCTACTAATTTGGTCGTTTATTTCGGCGTGTAGGACATGGCAACCGGGCCTGAATTTCGCGGGT
ATTCTGTTTCTATTCCAACTTTTTCTTGATCCGCAGCCATTAACGACTTTTGAATAGATACGCTGACACG
CCAAGCCTCGCTAGTCAAAAGTGTACCAAACAACGCTTTACAGCAAGAACGGAATGCGCGTGACGCTCGC
GGTGACGCCATTTCGCCTTTTCAGAAATGGATAAATAGCCTTGCTTCCTATTATATCTTCCCAAATTACC
AATACATTACACTAGCATCTGAATTTCATAACCAATCTCGATACACCAAATCGAATGCGAGACC
Features (pLannotate 1.2.2; 7 found; start..end, strand, type, name):
      7..64      +  terminator     his operon terminator: This putative transcriptin terminator from the E. coli his operon has a 2-bp deletion introduced during synthesis. Its efficiency has not been determined.
    259..847     -  rep_origin     ori: high-copy-number ColE1/pMB1/pBR322/pUC origin of replication
   1030..1124    -  terminator     lambda t0 terminator: transcription terminator from phage lambda
   1148..1804    -  CDS            cat: CAT_ECOLX - Experimental evidence at protein level: Swiss-Prot protein existence level 1. This enzyme is an effector of chloramphenicol resistance in bacteria. From Escherichia coli. This protein is used as a marker in many commonly used cloning vectors, such as pACYC184.
   1805..1902    -  promoter       cat promoter: promoter of the E. coli cat gene encoding chloramphenicol acetyltransferase
   1988..2031    -  terminator     bacterial terminator: putative bacterial transcription terminator
   2053..2433    +  promoter       MAS promoter: mannopine synthase promoter (Velten et al., 1984)
