[The description below was written by a language model from this plasmid's Addgene catalogue record and pLannotate feature annotations shown in this document.]
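Description:
lvl0 MASp is a Level 0 standard-part plasmid from the Mobius Assembly for Plant Systems toolkit. It carries the mannopine synthase (MAS) promoter of Agrobacterium in the small mUAV storage vector. Although catalogued as a plant expression vector, the plasmid is not an expression construct in its own right. The feature table shows no coding sequence, plant terminator, T-DNA borders or plant selectable marker downstream of the promoter. It is a domesticated promoter module intended to be combined with other parts in later assembly steps.

The backbone of about 2 kb is minimal. A high-copy ColE1/pUC-type origin supports propagation in E. coli, and a chloramphenicol acetyltransferase (cat) gene driven by its native promoter and followed by the lambda t0 terminator provides chloramphenicol selection. Two further bacterial terminators flank the cloning position: a his operon terminator and a putative bacterial terminator. These presumably insulate the insert from read-through transcription coming from the backbone. The 391 bp insert was cloned through AarI sites, and both were destroyed in the process, as expected for Type IIS-based part entry. The annotated MAS promoter covers about 380 bp of the insert, and the full sequenced plasmid is 2,444 nt, which matches backbone plus insert.

The MAS promoter comes from the Agrobacterium T-DNA gene for mannopine synthesis and is used to drive transgene expression in plant cells. In this toolkit it is one of several interchangeable promoter parts for building plant transcriptional units. The associated work examines how promoter and terminator combinations affect gene regulation.
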