Addgene plasmid #153364: lvl0 MASp
Purpose: Agrobacterium promoter for plant expression
Depositing lab: Naomi Nakayama. Depositing organization: University of Edinburgh. Publication: Mobius Assembly for Plant Systems highlights promoter-terminator interaction in gene regulation. Andreou , Andreas I., Nirkko, Jessica , Ochoa-Villarreal, Marisol , Nakayama, Naomi. bioRxiv, March 31, 2021 10.1101/2021.03.31.437819.
Backbone
  Vector backbone: mUAV
  Backbone size w/o insert (bp): 2053
  Vector type: Plant Expression
Growth in bacteria
  Bacterial resistance: Chloramphenicol, 25 μg/mL
  Growth temperature: 37°C
  Growth strain: DH5alpha
  Copy number: High Copy
Gene/Insert
  Gene/Insert name: MAS promoter
  Species: Other
  Insert size (bp): 391
  Cloning method: Restriction Enzyme; 5′ cloning site AarI (destroyed during cloning); 3′ cloning site AarI (destroyed during cloning)
  Sequencing primers: 5′ tgccacctgacgtctaagaa; 3′ attaccgcctttgagtgagc
Terms and licenses: Academic/Nonprofit Terms; Industry Terms: Not Available to Industry
How to cite: lvl0 MASp was a gift from Naomi Nakayama (Addgene plasmid # 153364 ; http://n2t.net/addgene:153364 ; RRID:Addgene_153364)
